>Addgene plasmid #127634 | pSB4k5_RNAnano (r-plasmid) | depositor full sequence | sequence record 244554 | pSB4k5_RNAnano (r-plasmid) sequence 3894 bps
GGTAGTTATTTTCAAGCATTAACATGAACTTAAATTCATCAAGGCTAATCTCTATATTTGCCTTGTGAGT
TTTCTTTTGTGTTAGTTCTTTTAATAACCACTCATAAATCCTCATAGAGTATTTGTTTTCAAAAGACTTA
ACATGTTCCAGATTATATTTTATGAATTTTTTTAACTGGAAAAGATAAGGCAATATCTCTTCACTAAAAA
CTAATTCTAATTTTTCGCTTGAGAACTTGGCATAGTTTGTCCACTGGAAAATCTCAAAGCCTTTAACCAA
AGGATTCCTGATTTCCACAGTTCTCGTCATCAGCTCTCTGGTTGCTTTAGCTAATACACCATAAGCATTT
TCCCTACTGATGTTCATCATCTGAGCGTATTGGTTATAAGTGAACGATACCGTCCGTTCTTTCCTTGTAG
GGTTTTCAATCGTGGGGTTGAGTAGTGCCACACAGCATAAAATTAGCTTGGTTTCATGCTCCGTTAAGTC
ATAGCGACTAATCGCTAGTTCATTTGCTTTGAAAACAACTAATTCAGACATACATCTCAATTGGTCTAGG
TGATTTTAATCACTATACCAATTGAGATGGGCTAGTCAATGATAATTACATGTCCTTTTCCTTTGAGTTG
TGGGTATCTGTAAATTCTGCTAGACCTTTGCTGGAAAACTTGTAAATTCTGCTAGACCCTCTGTAAATTC
CGCTAGACCTTTGTGTGTTTTTTTTGTTTATATTCAAGTGGTTATAATTTATAGAATAAAGAAAGAATAA
AAAAAGATAAAAAGAATAGATCCCAGCCCTGTGTATAACTCACTACTTTAGTCAGTTCCGCAGTATTACA
AAAGGATGTCGCAAACGCTGTTTGCTCCTCTACAAAACAGACCTTAAAACCCTAAAGGCTTAAGTAGCAC
CCTCGCAAGCTCGGGCAAATCGCTGAATATTCCTTTTGTCTCCGACCATCAGGCACCTGAGTCGCTGTCT
TTTTCGTGACATTCAGTTCGCTGCGCTCACGGCTCTGGCAGTGAATGGGGGTAAATGGCACTACAGGCGC
CTTTTATGGATTCATGCAAGGAAACTACCCATAATACAAGAAAAGCCCGTCACGGGCTTCTCAGGGCGTT
TTATGGCGGGTCTGCTATGTGGTGCTATCTGACTTTTTGCTGTTCAGCAGTTCCTGCCCTCTGATTTTCC
AGTCTGACCACTTCGGATTATCCCGTGACAGGTCATTCAGACTGGCTAATGCACCCAGTAAGGCAGCGGT
ATCATCAACAGGCTTACCCGTCTTACTGTCCCTAGTGCTTGGATTCTCACCAATAAAAAACGCCCGGCGG
CAACCGAGCGTTCTGAACAAATCCAGATGGAGTTCTGAGGTCATTACTGGATCTATCAACAGGAGTCCAA
GCGAGCTCGTAAACTTGGTCTGACAGCTCTAGCTCCGGCAAAAAAACGGGCAAGGTGTCACCACCCTGCC
CTTTTTCTTTAAAACCGAAAAGATTACTTCGCGTTTGCCACCTGACGTCTAAGAAAAGGAATATTCAGCA
ATTTGCCCGTGCCGAAGAAAGGCCCACCCGTGAAGGTGAGCCAGTGAGTTGATTGCTACGTAATTAGTTA
GTTAGCCCTTAGTGACTCGAATTCGCGGCCGCTTCTAGAGCACAGGCCACAGTAATACGACTCACTATAG
GGTTGTCATGTGTATGTTGGGGGATCCCGACTGGCGAGAGCCAGGTAACGAATGGATCCCCCACATACTT
TGTTGATCCCGCAGGATTCGGCTCGTGTAGCTCATTAGCTCCGAGCCGAGTCCTCGAATACGAGCTGGGC
ACAGAAGATATGGCTTCGTGCCCAGGAGGTGTTCGCACTTCTCTCGTGTTCGATTGTGGGATCAATCATG
GCAAATGCGGCCGCCGACCAGAATCATGCAAGTGCGTAAGATAGTCGCGGGTCGGTGGTCGCATTACTTA
GCATAACCCCGCGGGGCCTCTTCGGGGGTCTCGCGGGGTTTTTTGCTGAAACGGCTGCTAACAAAGCCCG
AAAGGAAGCTGAGTTGGCTGCTGCCACCGCTGAGCAATAACTAGCATAACCCCTTGGGGCCTCTAAACGG
GTCTTGAGGGGTTTTTTGCTGAAAGGAGGAACTACACTGTCTGCAGGAGTCACTAAGGGTTAGTTAGTTA
GATTAGCAGAAAGTCAAAAGCCTCCGACCGGAGGCTTTTGACTAAAACTTCCCTTGGGGTTATCATTGGG
GCTCACTCAAAGGCGGTAATCAGATAAAAAAAATCCTTAGCTTTCGCTAAGGATGATTTCTGCTAGTATT
ATTAGAAAAACTCATCGAGCATCAAATGAAACTGCAATTTATTCATATCAGGATTATCAATACCATATTT
TTGAAAAAGCCGTTTCTGTAATGAAGGAGAAAACTCACCGAGGCAGTTCCAAAGAATGGCAAGGTCCTGG
TAACGGTCTGCGATTCCGACCCGTCCAACATCAATACAACCTATTAATTTCCCCTCGTCAAAAATAAGGT
TATCAAGTGAGAAATCACCATGAGTGACGACTGAATCCGGTGAGAATGGCAAGAGCTTGTGCATTTCTTT
CCAGACTTGTTCAACAGGCCAGCCATTACGCTCGTCATCAAAATCACTCGCATCAACCAAACCGTTATTC
ATGCGTGATTGCGCCTGAGCAAGACGAAATACACGATCGCTGTTAAAAGGACAATTACAAACAGGAATCG
AATGTAACCGGCGCAGGAACACGGCCAGCGCATCAACAATATTTTCACCTGAATCAGGATATTCTTCTAA
TACCTGGAAGGCTGTTTTCCCAGGAATCGCGGTGGTGAGTAACCACGCATCATCAGGAGTACGGATAAAA
TGCTTGATGGTCGGGAGAGGCATAAACTCCGTCAGCCAGTTGAGACGGACCATCTCATCTGTAACATCAT
TGGCAACGCTACCTTTGCCATGTTTCAGAAACAACTCTGGCGCATCGGGCTTCCCATACAAGCGATAGAT
TGTCGCACCTGATTGCCCGACATTATCGCGAGCCCATTTATACCCATATAAATCAGCGTCCATGTTGGAG
TTTAAGCGCGGACGGGAGCAAGACGTTTCCCGTTGAATATGGCTCATAACACCCCTTGTATTACTGTTTA
TGTAAGCAGACAGTTTTATTGTTCATGATGATATATTTTTATCTTGTGCAATGTAACATCAGAGATTTTG
AGACACAACGTGGCTTTGTTGAATAAATCGAACTTTTGCTGAGTTGAAGGATCAGCTCTAGTAGTTACAT
TGTCGATCTGTTCATGGTGAACAGCTTTGAATGCACCAAAAACTCGTAAAAGCTCTGATGTATCTATCTT
TTTTACACCGTTTTCATCTGTGCATATGGACAGTTTTCCCTTTGATATGTAACGGTGAACAGTTGTTCTA
CTTTTGTTTGTTAGTCTTGATGCTTCACTGATAGATACAAGAGCCATAAGAACCTCAGATCCTTCCGTAT
TTAGCCAGTATGTTCTCTAGTGTGGTTCGTTGTTTTTGCGTGAGCCATGAGAACGAACCATTGAGATCAT
ACTTACTTTGCATGTCACTCAAAAATTTTGCCTCAAAACTGGTGAGCTGAATTTTTGCAGTTAAAGCATC
GTGTAGTGTTTTTCTTAGTCCGTTATGTAGGTAGGAATCTGATGTAATGGTTGTTGGTATTTTGTCACCA
TTCATTTTTATCTGGTTGTTCTCAAGTTCGGTTACGAGATCCATTTGTCTATCTAGTTCAACTTGGAAAA
TCAACGTATCAGTCGGGCGGCCTCGCTTATCAACCACCAATTTCATATTGCTGTAAGTGTTTAAATCTTT
ACTTATTGGTTTCAAAACCCATTGGTTAAGCCTTTTAAACTCAT
Features (pLannotate 1.2.2; 12 found; start..end, strand, type, name):
    589..811     -  rep_origin     pSC101 ori: low-copy replication origin that requires the Rep101 protein
   1303..1397    -  terminator     lambda t0 terminator: transcription terminator from phage lambda
   1434..1493    +  terminator     his operon terminator: This putative transcriptin terminator from the E. coli his operon has a 2-bp deletion introduced during synthesis. Its efficiency has not been determined.
   1553..1582    -  terminator     T3Te terminator: phage T3 early transcription terminator
   1629..1650    +  misc_feature   BioBrick prefix: BioBrick prefix for parts that do not start with "ATG"
   1663..1681    +  promoter       T7 promoter: promoter for bacteriophage T7 RNA polymerase
   2014..2063    +  CDS            SET1 (fragment): solubility-enhancement tag derived from T7 phage gene 10B
   2071..2118    +  terminator     T7 terminator: transcription terminator for bacteriophage T7 RNA polymerase
   2182..2213    +  terminator     tonB terminator: bidirectional E. coli tonB-P14 transcription terminator
   2260..2300    -  terminator     bacterial terminator (fragment): putative bacterial transcription terminator
   2312..3127    -  CDS            KanR: aminoglycoside phosphotransferase confers resistance to kanamycin in bacteria or G418 (Geneticin®) in eukaryotes
   3485..541     -  CDS            Rep101 (across the origin): RepA protein needed for replication with the pSC101 origin; rep101
