>Addgene plasmid #127634 | pSB4k5_RNAnano (r-plasmid) | addgene full sequence | sequence record 249161 | Addgene NGS Result
CGAAGAAAGGCCCACCCGTGAAGGTGAGCCAGTGAGTTGATTGCTACGTAATTAGTTAGTTAGCCCTTAG
TGACTCGAATTCGCGGCCGCTTCTAGAGCACAGGCCACAGTAATACGACTCACTATAGGGTTGTCATGTG
TATGTTGGGGGATCCCGACTGGCGAGAGCCAGGTAACGAATGGATCCCCCACATACTTTGTTGATCCCGC
AGGATTCGGCTCGTGTAGCTCATTAGCTCCGAGCCGAGTCCTCGAATACGAGCTGGGCACAGAAGATATG
GCTTCGTGCCCAGGAGGTGTTCGCACTTCTCTCGTGTTCGATTGTGGGATCAATCATGGCAAATGCGGCC
GCCGACCAGAATCATGCAAGTGCGTAAGATAGTCGCGGGTCGGTGGTCGCATTACTTAGCATAACCCCGC
GGGGCCTCTTCGGGGGTCTCGCGGGGTTTTTTGCTGAAACGGCTGCTAACAAAGCCCGAAAGGAAGCTGA
GTTGGCTGCTGCCACCGCTGAGCAATAACTAGCATAACCCCTTGGGGCCTCTAAACGGGTCTTGAGGGGT
TTTTTGCTGAAAGGAGGAACTACACTGTCTGCAGGAGTCACTAAGGGTTAGTTAGTTAGATTAGCAGAAA
GTCAAAAGCCTCCGACCGGAGGCTTTTGACTAAAACTTCCCTTGGGGTTATCATTGGGGCTCACTCAAAG
GCGGTAATCAGATAAAAAAAATCCTTAGCTTTCGCTAAGGATGATTTCTGCTAGTATTATTAGAAAAACT
CATCGAGCATCAAATGAAACTGCAATTTATTCATATCAGGATTATCAATACCATATTTTTGAAAAAGCCG
TTTCTGTAATGAAGGAGAAAACTCACCGAGGCAGTTCCAAAGAATGGCAAGGTCCTGGTAACGGTCTGCG
ATTCCGACCCGTCCAACATCAATACAACCTATTAATTTCCCCTCGTCAAAAATAAGGTTATCAAGTGAGA
AATCACCATGAGTGACGACTGAATCCGGTGAGAATGGCAAGAGCTTGTGCATTTCTTTCCAGACTTGTTC
AACAGGCCAGCCATTACGCTCGTCATCAAAATCACTCGCATCAACCAAACCGTTATTCATGCGTGATTGC
GCCTGAGCAAGACGAAATACACGATCGCTGTTAAAAGGACAATTACAAACAGGAATCGAATGTAACCGGC
GCAGGAACACGGCCAGCGCATCAACAATATTTTCACCTGAATCAGGATATTCTTCTAATACCTGGAAGGC
TGTTTTCCCAGGAATCGCGGTGGTGAGTAACCACGCATCATCAGGAGTACGGATAAAATGCTTGATGGTC
GGGAGAGGCATAAACTCCGTCAGCCAGTTGAGACGGACCATCTCATCTGTAACATCATTGGCAACGCTAC
CTTTGCCATGTTTCAGAAACAACTCTGGCGCATCGGGCTTCCCATACAAGCGATAGATTGTCGCACCTGA
TTGCCCGACATTATCGCGAGCCCATTTATACCCATATAAATCAGCGTCCATGTTGGAGTTTAAGCGCGGA
CGGGAGCAAGACGTTTCCCGTTGAATATGGCTCATAACACCCCTTGTATTACTGTTTATGTAAGCAGACA
GTTTTATTGTTCATGATGATATATTTTTATCTTGTGCAATGTAACATCAGAGATTTTGAGACACAACGTG
GCTTTGTTGAATAAATCGAACTTTTGCTGAGTTGAAGGATCAGCTCTAGTAGTTACATTGTCGATCTGTT
CATGGTGAACAGCTTTGAATGCACCAAAAACTCGTAAAAGCTCTGATGTATCTATCTTTTTTACACCGTT
TTCATCTGTGCATATGGACAGTTTTCCCTTTGATATGTAACGGTGAACAGTTGTTCTACTTTTGTTTGTT
AGTCTTGATGCTTCACTGATAGATACAAGAGCCATAAGAACCTCAGATCCTTCCGTATTTAGCCAGTATG
TTCTCTAGTGTGGTTCGTTGTTTTTGCGTGAGCCATGAGAACGAACCATTGAGATCATACTTACTTTGCA
TGTCACTCAAAAATTTTGCCTCAAAACTGGTGAGCTGAATTTTTGCAGTTAAAGCATCGTGTAGTGTTTT
TCTTAGTCCGTTATGTAGGTAGGAATCTGATGTAATGGTTGTTGGTATTTTGTCACCATTCATTTTTATC
TGGTTGTTCTCAAGTTCGGTTACGAGATCCATTTGTCTATCTAGTTCAACTTGGAAAATCAACGTATCAG
TCGGGCGGCCTCGCTTATCAACCACCAATTTCATATTGCTGTAAGTGTTTAAATCTTTACTTATTGGTTT
CAAAACCCATTGGTTAAGCCTTTTAAACTCATGGTAGTTATTTTCAAGCATTAACATGAACTTAAATTCA
TCAAGGCTAATCTCTATATTTGCCTTGTGAGTTTTCTTTTGTGTTAGTTCTTTTAATAACCACTCATAAA
TCCTCATAGAGTATTTGTTTTCAAAAGACTTAACATGTTCCAGATTATATTTTATGAATTTTTTTAACTG
GAAAAGATAAGGCAATATCTCTTCACTAAAAACTAATTCTAATTTTTCGCTTGAGAACTTGGCATAGTTT
GTCCACTGGAAAATCCCAAAGCCTTTAACCAAAGGATTCCTGATTTCCACAGTTCTCGTCATCAGCTCTC
TGGTTGCTTTAGCTAATACACCATAAGCATTTTCCCTACTGATGTTCATCATCTGAGCGTATTGGTTATA
AGTGAACGATACCGTCCGTTCTTTCCTTGTAGGGTTTTCAATCGTGGGGTTGAGTAGTGCCACACAGCAT
AAAATTAGCTTGGTTTCATGCTCCGTTAAGTCATAGCGACTAATCGCTAGTTCATTTGCTTTGAAAACAA
CTAATTCAGACATACATCTCAATTGGTCTAGGTGATTTTAATCACTATACCAATTGAGATGGGCTAGTCA
ATGATAATTACATGTCCTTTTCCTTTGAGTTGTGGGTATCTGTAAATTCTGCTAGACCTTTGCTGGAAAA
CTTGTAAATTCTGCTAGACCCTCTGTAAATTCCGCTAGACCTTTGTGTGTTTTTTTTGTTTATATTCAAG
TGGTTATAATTTATAGAATAAAGAAAGAATAAAAAAAGATAAAAAGAATAGATCCCAGCCCTGTGTATAA
CTCACTACTTTAGTCAGTTCCGCAGTATTACAAAAGGATGTCGCAAACGCTGTTTGCTCCTCTACAAAAC
AGACCTTAAAACCCTAAAGGCTTAAGTAGCACCCTCGCAAGCTCGGGCAAATCGCTGAATATTCCTTTTG
TCTCCGACCATCAGGCACCTGAGTCGCTGTCTTTTTCGTGACATTCAGTTCGCTGCGCTCACGGCTCTGG
CAGTGAATGGGGGTAAATGGCACTACAGGCGCCTTTTATGGATTCATGCAAGGAAACTACCCATAATACA
AGAAAAGCCCGTCACGGGCTTCTCAGGGCGTTTTATGGCGGGTCTGCTATGTGGTGCTATCTGACTTTTT
GCTGTTCAGCAGTTCCTGCCCTCTGATTTTCCAGTCTGACCACTTCGGATTATCCCGTGACAGGTCATTC
AGACTGGCTAATGCACCCAGTAAGGCAGCGGTATCATCAACAGGCTTACCCGTCTTACTGTCCCTAGTGC
TTGGATTCTCACCAATAAAAAACGCCCGGCGGCAACCGAGCGTTCTGAACAAATCCAGATGGAGTTCTGA
GGTCATTACTGGATCTATCAACAGGAGTCCAAGCGAGCTCGTAAACTTGGTCTGACAGCTCTAGCTCCGG
CAAAAAAACGGGCAAGGTGTCACCACCCTGCCCTTTTTCTTTAAAACCGAAAAGATTACTTCGCGTTTGC
CACCTGACGTCTAAGAAAAGGAATATTCAGCAATTTGCCCGTGC
Features (pLannotate 1.2.2; 12 found; start..end, strand, type, name):
      1..30      -  terminator     T3Te terminator: phage T3 early transcription terminator
     77..98      +  misc_feature   BioBrick prefix: BioBrick prefix for parts that do not start with "ATG"
    111..129     +  promoter       T7 promoter: promoter for bacteriophage T7 RNA polymerase
    462..511     +  CDS            SET1 (fragment): solubility-enhancement tag derived from T7 phage gene 10B
    519..566     +  terminator     T7 terminator: transcription terminator for bacteriophage T7 RNA polymerase
    630..661     +  terminator     tonB terminator: bidirectional E. coli tonB-P14 transcription terminator
    708..748     -  terminator     bacterial terminator (fragment): putative bacterial transcription terminator
    760..1575    -  CDS            KanR: aminoglycoside phosphotransferase confers resistance to kanamycin in bacteria or G418 (Geneticin®) in eukaryotes
   1933..2883    -  CDS            Rep101: RepA protein needed for replication with the pSC101 origin; rep101
   2931..3153    -  rep_origin     pSC101 ori: low-copy replication origin that requires the Rep101 protein
   3645..3739    -  terminator     lambda t0 terminator: transcription terminator from phage lambda
   3776..3835    +  terminator     his operon terminator: This putative transcriptin terminator from the E. coli his operon has a 2-bp deletion introduced during synthesis. Its efficiency has not been determined.
