[The description below was written by a language model from this plasmid's Addgene catalogue record and pLannotate feature annotations shown in this document.]
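Description:
pSB4k5_RNAnano (r-plasmid) is a 3,894 bp synthetic-biology plasmid built on the BioBrick backbone pSB4K5 and propagated in E. coli. It replicates at low copy from the pSC101 origin, which depends on the plasmid-encoded Rep101 (RepA) protein, and is selected with kanamycin through a KanR aminoglycoside phosphotransferase gene. As is typical of this backbone family, the cloning region is insulated from the rest of the plasmid by several transcription terminators (T3Te, tonB, lambda t0, a his operon terminator and a further bacterial terminator fragment). These limit read-through into or out of the insert.

The payload is a synthetic insert of about 450 bp, cloned between the EcoRI and PstI sites, both of which are retained, just downstream of the BioBrick prefix. It is a non-coding transcription unit: a T7 promoter drives synthesis of an RNA nanostructure, and a T7 terminator ends the transcript. According to the record, the RNA is organised around a three-way junction (3WJ) motif and carries four aptamers. These are the malachite green (MG) aptamer, which gives a fluorescence signal on dye binding, the PP7 aptamer, which binds the PP7 coat protein, a TAR aptamer, and the S1m streptavidin-binding aptamer. The aptamers themselves are not annotated in the feature tables. The short "SET1" CDS fragment called just upstream of the T7 terminator is probably an automated match to T7 phage-derived sequence rather than a real coding element.

The two sequence records (sequencing result and depositor sequence) have the same length and feature set and differ only in their start coordinate. The associated work used the plasmid as a T7 RNA polymerase-transcribed template for assembling a multifunctional RNA-protein nanostructure in a cell-free gene expression system.
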