Addgene plasmid #127634: pSB4k5_RNAnano (r-plasmid)
Purpose: Encodes an RNA nanostructure with MG, PP7, TAR and S1m RNA aptamers. Transcription via T7 RNAP.
Depositing lab: Friedrich Simmel. Depositing organization: Technische Universitaet Muenchen (TUM). Publication: Optimized Assembly of a Multifunctional RNA-Protein Nanostructure in a Cell-Free Gene Expression System. Schwarz-Schilling M, Dupin A, Chizzolini F, Krishnan S, Mansy SS, Simmel FC. Nano Lett. 2018 Apr 11;18(4):2650-2657. doi: 10.1021/acs.nanolett.8b00526. Epub 2018 Mar 27. PubMed 29564885.
Backbone
  Vector backbone: pSB4K5
  Backbone size w/o insert (bp): 3300
  Total vector size (bp): 3894
  Vector type: Synthetic Biology
Growth in bacteria
  Bacterial resistance: Kanamycin, 50 μg/mL
  Growth temperature: 37°C
  Growth strain: DH5alpha
  Copy number: Low Copy
Gene/Insert
  Gene/Insert name: RNA nanostrcutre
  Species: Synthetic
  Insert size (bp): 450
  Promoter: T7 RNAP
  Cloning method: Restriction Enzyme; 5′ cloning site EcoRI (not destroyed); 3′ cloning site PstI (not destroyed)
  Sequencing primers: 5′ TGCCACCTGACGTCTAAGAA; 3′ ATTACCGCCTTTGAGTGAGC
Terms and licenses: Academic/Nonprofit Terms; Industry Terms: Not Available to Industry
Depositor comments: The insert was designed by F. Chizzolini and M. Schwarz-Schilling and cloned by M.Schwarz-Schilling. The RNA sequence for the: 3WJ is from Shu, D. et al. Nucleic Acids Res. 2014, 42, e10; MG aptamer is from Babendure, J. R. et al. J. Am. Chem. Soc. 2003, 125, 14716−7; PP7 aptamer is from Chao, J. A. et al. Nat. Struct. Mol. Biol. 2008, 15, 103−5; TAR aptamer is from Bayer, T. S. et al. RNA 2005, 11, 1848−57; Streptavidin aptamer is from: Srisawat, C. and Engelke, D. R. RNA 2001, 7, 632−41.
How to cite: pSB4k5_RNAnano (r-plasmid) was a gift from Friedrich Simmel (Addgene plasmid # 127634 ; http://n2t.net/addgene:127634 ; RRID:Addgene_127634)
